>Addgene plasmid #201794 | Tensin-2 Y483E | addgene full sequence | sequence record 406135 | Addgene NGS Result
GTTTGCGTATTGGGCGCTCTTCCGCTTCCTCGCTCACTGACTCGCTGCGCTCGGTCGTTCGGCTGCGGCG
AGCGGTATCAGCTCACTCAAAGGCGGTAATACGGTTATCCACAGAATCAGGGGATAACGCAGGAAAGAAC
ATGTGAGCAAAAGGCCAGCAAAAGGCCAGGAACCGTAAAAAGGCCGCGTTGCTGGCGTTTTTCCATAGGC
TCCGCCCCCCTGACGAGCATCACAAAAATCGACGCTCAAGTCAGAGGTGGCGAAACCCGACAGGACTATA
AAGATACCAGGCGTTTCCCCCTGGAAGCTCCCTCGTGCGCTCTCCTGTTCCGACCCTGCCGCTTACCGGA
TACCTGTCCGCCTTTCTCCCTTCGGGAAGCGTGGCGCTTTCTCATAGCTCACGCTGTAGGTATCTCAGTT
CGGTGTAGGTCGTTCGCTCCAAGCTGGGCTGTGTGCACGAACCCCCCGTTCAGCCCGACCGCTGCGCCTT
ATCCGGTAACTATCGTCTTGAGTCCAACCCGGTAAGACACGACTTATCGCCACTGGCAGCAGCCACTGGT
AACAGGATTAGCAGAGCGAGGTATGTAGGCGGTGCTACAGAGTTCTTGAAGTGGTGGCCTAACTACGGCT
ACACTAGAAGAACAGTATTTGGTATCTGCGCTCTGCTGAAGCCAGTTACCTTCGGAAAAAGAGTTGGTAG
CTCTTGATCCGGCAAACAAACCACCGCTGGTAGCGGTGGTTTTTTTGTTTGCAAGCAGCAGATTACGCGC
AGAAAAAAAGGATCTCAAGAAGATCCTTTGATCTTTTCTACGGGGTCTGACGCTCAGTGGAACGAAAACT
CACGTTAAGGGATTTTGGTCATGAGATTATCAAAAAGGATCTTCACCTAGATCCTTTTAAATTAAAAATG
AAGTTTTAAATCAATCTAAAGTATATATGAGTAAACTTGGTCTGACAGTTACCAATGCTTAATCAGTGAG
GCACCTATCTCAGCGATCTGTCTATTTCGTTCATCCATAGTTGCCTGACTCCCCGTCGTGTAGATAACTA
CGATACGGGAGGGCTTACCATCTGGCCCCAGTGCTGCAATGATACCGCGAGACCCACGCTCACCGGCTCC
AGATTTATCAGCAATAAACCAGCCAGCCGGAAGGGCCGAGCGCAGAAGTGGTCCTGCAACTTTATCCGCC
TCCATCCAGTCTATTAATTGTTGCCGGGAAGCTAGAGTAAGTAGTTCGCCAGTTAATAGTTTGCGCAACG
TTGTTGCCATTGCTACAGGCATCGTGGTGTCACGCTCGTCGTTTGGTATGGCTTCATTCAGCTCCGGTTC
CCAACGATCAAGGCGAGTTACATGATCCCCCATGTTGTGCAAAAAAGCGGTTAGCTCCTTCGGTCCTCCG
ATCGTTGTCAGAAGTAAGTTGGCCGCAGTGTTATCACTCATGGTTATGGCAGCACTGCATAATTCTCTTA
CTGTCATGCCATCCGTAAGATGCTTTTCTGTGACTGGTGAGTACTCAACCAAGTCATTCTGAGAATAGTG
TATGCGGCGACCGAGTTGCTCTTGCCCGGCGTCAATACGGGATAATACCGCGCCACATAGCAGAACTTTA
AAAGTGCTCATCATTGGAAAACGTTCTTCGGGGCGAAAACTCTCAAGGATCTTACCGCTGTTGAGATCCA
GTTCGATGTAACCCACTCGTGCACCCAACTGATCTTCAGCATCTTTTACTTTCACCAGCGTTTCTGGGTG
AGCAAAAACAGGAAGGCAAAATGCCGCAAAAAAGGGAATAAGGGCGACACGGAAATGTTGAATACTCATA
CTCTTCCTTTTTCAATATTATTGAAGCATTTATCAGGGTTATTGTCTCATGAGCGGATACATATTTGAAT
GTATTTAGAAAAATAAACAAATAGGGGTTCCGCGCACATTTCCCCGAAAAGTGCCACCTGACGTCGACGG
ATCGGGAGATCTCCCGATCCCCTATGGTGCACTCTCAGTACAATCTGCTCTGATGCCGCATAGTTAAGCC
AGTATCTGCTCCCTGCTTGTGTGTTGGAGGTCGCTGAGTAGTGCGCGAGCAAAATTTAAGCTACAACAAG
GCAAGGCTTGACCGACAATTGCATGAAGAATCTGCTTAGGGTTAGGCGTTTTGCGCTGCTTCGCGATGTA
CGGGCCAGATATACGCGTTGACATTGATTATTGACTAGTTATTAATAGTAATCAATTACGGGGTCATTAG
TTCATAGCCCATATATGGAGTTCCGCGTTACATAACTTACGGTAAATGGCCCGCCTGGCTGACCGCCCAA
CGACCCCCGCCCATTGACGTCAATAATGACGTATGTTCCCATAGTAACGCCAATAGGGACTTTCCATTGA
CGTCAATGGGTGGAGTATTTACGGTAAACTGCCCACTTGGCAGTACATCAAGTGTATCATATGCCAAGTA
CGCCCCCTATTGACGTCAATGACGGTAAATGGCCCGCCTGGCATTATGCCCAGTACATGACCTTATGGGA
CTTTCCTACTTGGCAGTACATCTACGTATTAGTCATCGCTATTACCATGGTGATGCGGTTTTGGCAGTAC
ATCAATGGGCGTGGATAGCGGTTTGACTCACGGGGATTTCCAAGTCTCCACCCCATTGACGTCAATGGGA
GTTTGTTTTGGCACCAAAATCAACGGGACTTTCCAAAATGTCGTAACAACTCCGCCCCATTGACGCAAAT
GGGCGGTAGGCGTGTACGGTGGGAGGTCTATATAAGCAGAGCTCTCCCTATCAGTGATAGAGATCTCCCT
ATCAGTGATAGAGATCGTCGACGAGCTCGTTTAGTGAACCGTCAGATCGCCTGGAGACGCCATCCACGCT
GTTTTGACCTCCATAGAAGACACCGGGACCGATCCAGCCTCCGGACTCTAGCGTTTAAACTTAAGCTTGG
TACCGAGCTCGGATCCACTAGTCCAGTGTGGTGGAATTCTGCAGATATCAACAAGTTTGTACAAAAAAGC
AGGCTCCACCATGAAGTCCAGCGGCCCTGTGGAAAGGTTGCTCAGAGCCCTGGGGAGGAGGGACAGCAGC
CGGGCCACCAGCAGGCCGAGGAAAGCAGAACCACACAGCTTCCGGGAGAAGGTTTTCCGGAAGAAAACTC
CAGTGTGTGCAGTGTGTAAGGTGACCATCGATGGGACCGGTGTCTCCTGCCGAGTCTGCAAGGTGGCCAC
ACACAGAAAATGTGAAGCAAAGGTGACTTCATCCTGTCAGGCCTTGCCCCCTGCGGAGCTGCGGAGAAGC
ACAGCCCCGGTCCGGCGCATAGAACACCTGGGGTCCACCAAGTCTCTGAACCACTCAAAGCAACGCAGTA
CTCTACCCAGGAGCTTCAGCCTAGATCCGCTCATGGAGCGTCGCTGGGACTTGGACCTCACCTATGTAAC
GGAGCGGATCTTGGCCGCAGCTTTTCCTGCACGACCGGACGAGCAGCGACACCGAGGCCACTTGCGCGAG
CTAGCCCATGTGCTTCAATCCAAGCACAGAGACAAGTACCTGCTCTTCAACCTTTCAGAGAAACGGCATG
ACCTCACCCGCCTGAACCCCAAGGTGCAAGACTTTGGTTGGCCTGAACTACATGCCCCACCTCTGGACAA
GTTGTGTTCCATCTGCAAAGCCATGGAGACGTGGCTCAGTGCCGACCCTCAGCACGTGGTTGTGTTGTAC
TGCAAGGGGAGCAAAGGCAAGCTTGGGGTCATCGTCTCTGCTTATATGCACTACAGCAAGATCTCTGCAG
GGGCAGACCAGGCGCTGGCAACCCTCACCATGAGGAAATTCTGTGAGGACAAGGTGGCCACGGAACTGCA
GCCCTCCCAGCGCCGCTATGTCAGCTACTTCAGCGGACTGCTGTCTGGCTCCATCAGAATGAACAGCAGC
CCACTCTTCCTGCACTATGTGTTTGTTCCTGTGCTGCCAGCCTTTGAGCCCAACACAGGCTTCCAGCCCT
TCCTCAAGATCTACCAGTCTATGCAGCTGGTCTACACATCTGGAGTCTACCGCATAGCAGGTCCAGGGCC
TCAGCAACTTTGTATCAGCCTGGAGCCAGCCCTTCTCCTCAAAGGCGACGTCATGGTAACCTGCTACCAC
AAGGGTGGCCAGGGGACAGACCGGACCCTCGTGTTCCGAGTTCAGTTCCACACATGCACCATTCATGGAT
CACGGCTCACCTTCCCAAAGGACCAACTAGATGAGGCCTGGGCTGATGAGCGGTTTCCTTTCCAAGCCTC
AGTGGAGTTTGTTTTCTCCTCCAGCCCTGAGAAGGTCAAAGGCAACACCCCACGGAATGATCCCTCTGTC
TCCGTGGATTACAACACGACAGAGCCTGCTGTACGCTGGGACTCCTATGAAAACTTCAATCAGCACCATG
AGGATAGCGTGGACGGCGCCTTGGCCCACACAAGGGGCCCCCTGGATGGCAGTCCTGAGGCCCAGGTGCA
GCGGGTCCCCCGCCAGACACCACCAGCACCTTCTCCAGAGCTTCCCCCACCCCCGATGCTCTCTGTCAGC
AGCGACTCTGGCCACTCATCCACGCTAACCACAGAACACACAGCAGAATCCCCCGGCCGGCCGCCCCCAA
CTGCTGCTGAAAGACAGGAGCTGGATCGTCTGCTGGGAGGTTGTGGAGTGGCCAGTGCGGGCCGTGGTGC
TGGGCGAGAGACCGCCATCCTTGATGATGAAGAGCAGCCCTCTGTGGGTGGAGGCCTGCACCTTGGGATG
TATTCAGGCCACAGGCCTGGACTCAGTCGACGCTGCTCCTGCCGTCAGGGCTTCCGGGAGCCTTGTGGGG
TCCCTAATGGGAGCTACTACCGGCCTGAGGGAACCCTAGAGAGACGACGACCACCCTATGGGGGCTATGA
GGGACACCCCCAGGGCTACGCAGAAGCCTCTGTGGAGAAGAGACGCCTCTGCAGGTCACTGTCAGAAGGG
CCGTACCCCTATGCACCCGAGCTGGGGAAACCAGCCAATGGGGACTTTGGCTACCGTCCAGCAGGCTACC
GGGAGGTGGTGATCCTGGAGGACCCTGGGGTGCCTGCTTTATGCTCATGCCCTGCCTGTGAAGAGAAGCT
GGCACTGCCCACCGCAGCCCTGTATGGACTGCGACTAGAGAGGGAGGCTGCAGAGGGGTGGTCCAGCGAG
GTAGGCAAGCCTCTCCTGCACCCAGTGAGGCCTGGACACCCATTGCCTCTGCTGGTGCCTGCCTGTGGGC
ATCATCATGCCCCAATGCCTGACTATGGCTGCCTGAAGCCACCCAAGGTGGGTGAGGAAGGGCATGAGGG
CTGCTCCTATGCCGTGTGCTCTGAAGGCAGGTATGGGCATTCAGGGTACCCTGCCCTGGTAACCTATGGC
TATGGAGGAGCGGTTCCCAGCTACTGCCCAGCATATGGCCGGGCACCTCACAGTTGCGGATCTCCAAGTG
AAGGCCGAGGGTACCCCAGCCCTGGTGCCCACTCACCACGGGCTGGATCTGTGTCCCCGGGGAGTCCACC
CTACCTGCAGCCCAGGAAGCTGGGTTATGAGATTTCTGCGGAGGATGGGAGAGACAAGTACCCACTTTCT
GGACACCTGGCCTCAACAGGACCCTTGGCTTCTACAGAGTCACCTGAACCATCCTGGAGGGATGGCTCCA
GTGGACACAGCACGCTACCTCGGTCTCCCCGAGATCCTCAGTGCAGTGCTTCTTCAGAGCTGTCTGGTCC
CTCCACACCCTTACACACCAGCAGCCCAGTTCAGGGCAAGGAAAGCAACCGACGGCAAGACACCACCAGG
TCTCCCTCCTTGGCACCCACTCAGAGACTGAGTCCTGGCGAGGCCTTGCCCTCTGTTGTACAGGGAGTTG
CTGAAAAGACTCCTGAGCTGTTGACAAGCAGCAGGCCTGAGCAACTGGACCCTAGCCCCTTCTCCCAGAC
CTCTGCACCCGGCTCACCCAATGGCTGGCCTCAGGAAAGGAGCCCAGGAGGCCACACCAACAGTGCTAGT
CCTCGGAGCCCTGTGCCAACCACCCTGCCTGGACTTCGCCATGCCCCGTGGCAGGGCCCTCGGGGCACTT
CAGATAGCCCAGATGGCTCCCCTCTTACTCCTGTGCCTACCCAGATGCCCTGGCTTGTGGGCAGCCCAGA
ACCACCCCAGAGCTCACCCACCCCTGCCTTCCCCCTGGCTACCTCCTATGATGCCAATGGTCCCATTCAG
CCTCCACTTCCTGAAAAACGACACCTGCCTGGGTCTGGGCAACAGCCGTCGCCACCAGCCAGAAGCACCA
ATCAACATGTCACCTTTGCATCTCCTCTCCCAGATGTCACCCAACCCCCAGAACACCCTTTACAAGAGAA
CCAAAGCAATGTCAAGTTTGTCCAGGATACATCAAAGTTCTGGTACAAGCCACATCTTTCCCGAGACCAA
GCCATTGCCCTGCTGAAAGACAAGGATCCTGGGGCCTTCCTGATTAGAGACAGCCATTCATTCCAAGGAG
CCTATGGGCTAGCCCTCAAGGTGGCTACACCTCCACCCAGTGCGCAGCCCTGGAAAGGGGACCCCTCAGA
ACAGCTGGTCCGCCATTTCCTCATCGAGACTGGGCCCAAAGGCGTGAAGATCAAGGGTTGTCCCACTGAG
CCCTATTTTGGAAGCCTGTCTGCCCTGGTCTCCCAGCACTCCATCTCTCCCATCTCCCTGCCCTGCTGTC
TGAGAATTCCTAGCAAAGATCCTCTAGAAGAAACCCCAGAGGCCCCAGTGCCTACCAACATGAGCACAGC
AGCAGACCTCCTGCGTCAAGGAGCAGCCTGCAGTGTGCTCTACCTGACCTCGGTGGAGACAGAGTCATTG
ACTGGCCCTCAGGCTGTGGCCAAGGCCAGCTCTGCAGCTCTGAGCTGCAGCCCGGTCCCAGTGCCAGCCA
TTGTCCATTTCAAGGTCTCAGCTCAAGGCATCACACTGACAGACAACCAGAGAAAGCTCTTCTTTCGCCG
CCATTACCCAGTGAACAGCATCACCTTCTCTAGCACTGACCCCCAGGACCGCAGATGGACCAACCCAGAT
GGAGCCACCTCCAAGATCTTTGGTTTCGTGGCCAAGAAGCCAGGAAGTCCCTGGGAAAATGTGTGTCACC
TCTTTGCGGAGCTTGACCCGGACCAACCGGCAAGTGCCATTGTCACCTTCATCACCAAAGTTCTACTGGG
CCAGAGGAAAGACCCAGCTTTCTTGTACAAAGTGGTTGATATCAAGGCCGCCGACATCACCAGCCTGTAC
AAGAAAGTGGGGTGGAGCCATCCCCAGTTCGAGAAGGGCGGAGGATCTGGCGGCGGAAGCGGCGGAGGAA
GCTGGTCCCACCCTCAGTTTGAGAAAGGCACCGAGCTGGGCAGCACCATGGCCAGCTACCCCTACGACGT
GCCCGACTACGCCAAGGACAACACCGTGCCCCTGAAGCTGATCGCCCTGCTGGCCAACGGCGAGTTCCAC
TCTGGCGAGCAGCTGGGCGAGACACTGGGCATGAGCAGAGCCGCCATCAACAAGCACATCCAGACCCTGC
GGGACTGGGGCGTGGACGTGTTCACAGTGCCCGGCAAGGGCTACAGCCTGCCCGAGCCCATCCAGCTGCT
GAACGCCAAGCAGATCCTGGGCCAGCTGGATGGCGGATCTGTGGCCGTGCTGCCCGTGATCGACAGCACC
AACCAGTATCTGCTCGACCGGATCGGCGAGCTGAAGTCCGGCGACGCCTGTATCGCCGAGTACCAGCAGG
CCGGCAGAGGCGGCAGGGGCAGAAAGTGGTTCAGCCCCTTCGGCGCCAACCTGTACCTGAGCATGTTCTG
GAGACTGGAACAGGGCCCAGCCGCCGCTATTGGCCTGAGCCTGGTCATCGGCATCGTGATGGCCGAGGTG
CTGCGGAAGCTGGGCGCCGACAAAGTGCGCGTGAAGTGGCCCAACGACCTGTATCTGCAGGACCGGAAGC
TGGCCGGCATCCTGGTGGAACTGACCGGCAAAACAGGCGACGCCGCCCAGATCGTGATCGGCGCTGGCAT
CAACATGGCCATGCGGCGGGTGGAAGAGAGCGTGGTCAACCAGGGCTGGATCACCCTGCAGGAAGCCGGC
ATCAACCTGGACCGGAACACCCTGGCCGCCATGCTGATCAGAGAGCTGAGAGCCGCCCTGGAACTGTTCG
AGCAGGAAGGCCTGGCCCCCTACCTGAGCAGATGGGAGAAGCTGGACAACTTCATCAACCGGCCCGTGAA
ACTGATCATCGGCGACAAAGAGATCTTCGGCATCAGCCGGGGCATCGACAAGCAGGGGGCCCTGCTCCTG
GAACAGGACGGCATCATCAAGCCCTGGATGGGCGGCGAGATCAGCCTGCGGAGCGCCGAGAAGTGATGAC
TCGAGTCTAGAGGGCCCGTTTAAACCCGCTGATCAGCCTCGACTGTGCCTTCTAGTTGCCAGCCATCTGT
TGTTTGCCCCTCCCCCGTGCCTTCCTTGACCCTGGAAGGTGCCACTCCCACTGTCCTTTCCTAATAAAAT
GAGGAAATTGCATCGCATTGTCTGAGTAGGTGTCATTCTATTCTGGGGGGTGGGGTGGGGCAGGACAGCA
AGGGGGAGGATTGGGAAGACAATAGCAGGCATGCTGGGGATGCGGTGGGCTCTATGGCTTCTGAGGCGGA
AAGAACCAGCTGGGGCTCTAGGGGGTATCCCC
[124 nt withheld, positions 8713-8836]
C
[91 nt withheld, positions 8838-8928]
AGGGTGATGGTTCACGTACCTAGAAGTTCCTATTCCGAAGTTCCTATTCTCTAGAAAGTATAGGAACTTC
CTTGGCCAAAAAGCCTGAACTCACCGCGACGTCTGTCGAGAAGTTTCTGATCGAAAAGTTCGACAGCGTC
TCCGACCTGATGCAGCTCTCGGAGGGCGAAGAATCTCGTGCTTTCAGCTTCGATGTAGGAGGGCGTGGAT
ATGTCCTGCGGGTAAATAGCTGCGCCGATGGTTTCTACAAAGATCGTTATGTTTATCGGCACTTTGCATC
GGCCGCGCTCCCGATTCCGGAAGTGCTTGACATTGGGGAATTCAGCGAGAGCCTGACCTATTGCATCTCC
CGCCGTGCACAGGGTGTCACGTTGCAAGACCTGCCTGAAACCGAACTGCCCGCTGTTCTGCAGCCGGTCG
CGGAGGCCATGGATGCGATCGCTGCGGCCGATCTTAGCCAGACGAGCGGGTTCGGCCCATTCGGACCGCA
AGGAATCGGTCAATACACTACATGGCGTGATTTCATATGCGCGATTGCTGATCCCCATGTGTATCACTGG
CAAACTGTGATGGACGACACCGTCAGTGCGTCCGTCGCGCAGGCTCTCGATGAGCTGATGCTTTGGGCCG
AGGACTGCCCCGAAGTCCGGCACCTCGTGCACGCGGATTTCGGCTCCAACAATGTCCTGACGGACAATGG
CCGCATAACAGCGGTCATTGACTGGAGCGAGGCGATGTTCGGGGATTCCCAATACGAGGTCGCCAACATC
TTCTTCTGGAGGCCGTGGTTGGCTTGTATGGAGCAGCAGACGCGCTACTTCGAGCGGAGGCATCCGGAGC
TTGCAGGATCGCCGCGGCTCCGGGCGTATATGCTCCGCATTGGTCTTGACCAACTCTATCAGAGCTTGGT
TGACGGCAATTTCGATGATGCAGCTTGGGCGCAGGGTCGATGCGACGCAATCGTCCGATCCGGAGCCGGG
ACTGTCGGGCGTACACAAATCGCCCGCAGAAGCGCGGCCGTCTGGACCGATGGCTGTGTAGAAGTACTCG
CCGATAGTGGAAACCGACGCCCCAGCACTCGTCCGAGGGCAAAGGAATAGCACGTACTACGAGATTTCGA
TTCCACCGCCGCCTTCTATGAAAGGTTGGGCTTCGGAATCGTTTTCCGGGACGCCGGCTGGATGATCCTC
CAGCGCGGGGATCTCATGCTGGAGTTCTTCGCCCACCCCAACTTGTTTATTGCAGCTTATAATGGTTACA
AATAAAGCAATAGCATCACAAATTTCACAAATAAAGCATTTTTTTCACTGCATTCTAGTTGTGGTTTGTC
CAAACTCATCAATGTATCTTATCATGTCTGTATACCGTCGACCTCTAGCTAGAGCTTGGCGTAATCATGG
TCATAGCTGTTTCCTGTGTGAAATTGTTATCCGCTCACAATTCCACACAACATACGAGCCGGAAGCATAA
AGTGTAAAGCCTGGGGTGCCTAATGAGTGAGCTAACTCACATTAATTGCGTTGCGCTCACTGCCCGCTTT
CCAGTCGGGAAACCTGTCGTGCCAGCTGCATTAATGAATCGGCCAACGCGCGGGGAGAGGCG
Features (pLannotate 1.2.2; 24 found; start..end, strand, type, name):
    200..788     -  rep_origin     ori: high-copy-number ColE1/pMB1/pBR322/pUC origin of replication
    959..1819    -  CDS            AmpR: β-lactamase; bla; confers resistance to ampicillin, carbenicillin, and related antibiotics
   1820..1924    -  promoter       AmpR promoter: bla
   1983..2035    -  misc_feature   bom (fragment): basis of mobility region from pBR322
   2190..2569    +  enhancer       CMV enhancer: human cytomegalovirus immediate early enhancer
   2570..2773    +  promoter       CMV promoter: human cytomegalovirus (CMV) immediate early promoter
   2775..2794    +  promoter       PLtetO-1 promoter (fragment): modified phage lambda PL promoter with tet operator sites (Lutz and Bujard, 1997)
   2796..2815    +  promoter       PLtetO-1 promoter (fragment): modified phage lambda PL promoter with tet operator sites (Lutz and Bujard, 1997)
   2823..2856    +  promoter       TRE3GV promoter (fragment): 3rd-generation Tet-responsive promoter that can be activated by binding of Tet-On® 3G, optimized for retroviral and lentiviral vectors
   2991..3015    +  protein_bind   attB1: mutant version of attB; recombination site for the Gateway® BP reaction BP Clonase™
   3021..7220    +  CDS            Tns2: TNS2_MOUSE - Also known as Tenc1. Experimental evidence at protein level: Swiss-Prot protein existence level 1. Tyrosine-protein phosphatase which regulates cell motility proliferation and muscle-response to insulin. In muscles and under catabolic conditions, dephosphorylates IRS1 leading to its degradation and muscle atrophy. Negatively regulates PI3K-AKT pathway activation. From Mus musculus (Mouse).
   7222..7246    -  protein_bind   attB2: mutant version of attB; recombination site for the Gateway® BP reaction BP Clonase™
   7434..8393    +  CDS            birA: BIRA_ECOLI - Also known as bioR, dhbB. Experimental evidence at protein level: Swiss-Prot protein existence level 1. Acts both as a biotin--[acetyl-CoA-carboxylase] ligase and a biotin-operon repressor. In the presence of ATP, BirA activates biotin to form the BirA-biotinyl-5'-adenylate (BirA-bio-5'-AMP or holoBirA) complex. HoloBirA can either transfer the biotinyl moiety to the biotin carboxyl carrier protein (BCCP) subunit of acetyl-CoA carboxylase, or bind to the biotin operator site and inhibit transcription of the operon. From Escherichia coli (strain K12).
   8443..8667    +  polyA_signal   bGH poly(A) signal: bovine growth hormone polyadenylation signal
   8671..8692    +  promoter       SV40 promoter (fragment): SV40 enhancer and early promoter
   8713..8946    +  rep_origin     f1 ori (fragment) (sequence partly withheld): f1 bacteriophage origin of replication; arrow indicates direction of (+) strand synthesis
   8951..8998    +  protein_bind   FRT: FLP-mediated recombination occurs in the 8-bp core sequence TCTAGAAA (Turan and Bode, 2011). FLP recombinase from the Saccharomyces cerevisiae 2μ plasmid
   9006..10028   +  CDS            HygR: aminoglycoside phosphotransferase from E. coli; aph(4)-Ia; confers resistance to hygromycin
  10038..10163   +  CDS            ble (fragment): BLE_KLEPN - Experimental evidence at protein level: Swiss-Prot protein existence level 1. Binding protein with a strong affinity to the bleomycin family of antibiotics. Binds to CL990; an antimitotic-antibiotic compound. From Klebsiella pneumoniae.
  10158..10279   +  polyA_signal   SV40 poly(A) signal: SV40 polyadenylation signal
  10352..10368   -  protein_bind   lac operator: The lac repressor binds to the lac operator to inhibit transcription in E. coli. This inhibition can be relieved by adding lactose or isopropyl-β-D-thiogalactopyranoside (IPTG). lac repressor encoded by lacI
  10376..10406   -  promoter       lac promoter: promoter for the E. coli lac operon
  10421..10442   -  protein_bind   CAP binding site: CAP binding activates transcription in the presence of cAMP. E. coli catabolite activator protein
  10455..17      -  CDS            lacI (fragment) (across the origin): lac repressor; lacI; The lac repressor binds to the lac operator to inhibit transcription in E. coli. This inhibition can be relieved by adding lactose or isopropyl-β-D-thiogalactopyranoside (IPTG).
