[The description below was written by a language model from this plasmid's Addgene catalogue record and pLannotate feature annotations shown in this document.]
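Description:
Tensin-2 Y483E is a mammalian expression plasmid built on the MAC-tag-C Gateway destination backbone. It carries the mouse Tns2 (Tensin-2, also called Tenc1 or C1-ten) coding sequence with tyrosine 483 changed to glutamate, a type of substitution commonly used to mimic constitutive phosphorylation. It is maintained in E. coli through a high-copy ColE1/pUC-type origin and an ampicillin resistance gene. Small annotated fragments of f1 ori, bom, lacI and the lac promoter/operator region are backbone remnants rather than functional modules.

The Tns2 open reading frame lies between attB1 and attB2 sites, the scars of Gateway recombination. It is driven by the CMV enhancer/promoter, followed by short tet-operator-like hits that suggest a tetracycline-regulatable CMV/TetO arrangement, although the record does not state inducibility explicitly. Downstream of attB2 the backbone supplies the C-terminal MAC-tag, listed as BirA, HA and StrepIII. The feature table detects only the E. coli birA-derived biotin ligase coding sequence, and the expression unit ends in a bGH polyadenylation signal. This combined tag allows the same fusion protein to be used for Strep-based affinity purification, HA detection, and proximity-dependent biotinylation of neighbouring proteins.

An FRT site sits immediately upstream of a hygromycin resistance gene that has no annotated promoter of its own and is followed by an SV40 poly(A) signal. This layout is typical of FLP-mediated integration into a genomic FRT landing site, where insertion activates hygromycin resistance for selecting stable isogenic cell lines. According to the associated publication, the construct was used in Tensin-2 interactome studies examining phosphorylation-dependent regulation and a link to GAPDH and glycolysis.
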