Addgene plasmid #201794: Tensin-2 Y483E
Purpose: Expresses Tensin-2 protein with Y483E mutation in MAC-Tag-C backbone
Depositing lab: Vesa Hytönen. Depositing organization: Tampere University, BioMediTech. Publication: Tensin-2 interactomics reveals interaction with GAPDH and a phosphorylation-mediated regulatory role in glycolysis. Turkki P, Chowdhury I, Ohman T, Azizi L, Varjosalo M, Hytonen VP. Sci Rep. 2024 Aug 27;14(1):19862. doi: 10.1038/s41598-024-65787-7. PubMed 39191795.
Backbone
  Vector backbone: MAC-tag-C
  Backbone manufacturer: Markku Varjosalo (Addgene plasmid # 108077)
  Backbone size w/o insert (bp): 7979
  Vector type: Mammalian Expression, Bacterial Expression
  Selectable markers: Hygromycin
Growth in bacteria
  Bacterial resistance: Ampicillin, 100 μg/mL
  Growth temperature: 37°C
  Growth strain: DH5alpha
  Copy number: Unknown
Gene/Insert
  Gene/Insert name: Tensin-2
  Species: M. musculus (mouse)
  Mutation: mutation Y483E
  GenBank ID: NP_705761.2
  Entrez Gene: Tns2 (a.k.a. C1-ten, Tenc1, nep, nph)
  Tag / fusion protein: BirA, HA, strepIII (C terminal on backbone)
Terms and licenses: Academic/Nonprofit Terms; Industry Terms: Not Available to Industry
How to cite: Tensin-2 Y483E was a gift from Vesa Hytönen (Addgene plasmid # 201794 ; http://n2t.net/addgene:201794 ; RRID:Addgene_201794)
